Addgene plasmid #113448: pcDNA3.1 PA-mCit-GW
Purpose: (Empty Backbone) ProteinA-mCitrine Gateway shuttle vector for N-terminal fusions
Depositing lab: Erich Wanker. Depositing organization: Max-Delbrueck-Centrum fuer Molekulare Medizin (MDC). Publication: LuTHy: a double-readout bioluminescence-based two-hybrid technology for quantitative mapping of protein-protein interactions in mammalian cells. Trepte P, Kruse S, Kostova S, Hoffmann S, Buntru A, Tempelmeier A, Secker C, Diez L, Schulz A, Klockmeier K, Zenkner M, Golusik S, Rau K, Schnoegl S, Garner CC, Wanker EE. Mol Syst Biol. 2018 Jul 11;14(7):e8071. doi: 10.15252/msb.20178071. PubMed 29997244.
Backbone
  Vector backbone: pcDNA3.1
  Backbone size (bp): 5428
  Vector type: Mammalian Expression ; Gateway shuttle vector
  Promoter: CMV
  Selectable markers: Neomycin (select with G418)
  Tag / fusion protein: ProteinA-mCitrine (N terminal on insert)
Growth in bacteria
  Bacterial resistance: Chloramphenicol and Ampicillin, 25 & 100 μg/mL
  Growth temperature: 37°C
  Growth strain: ccdB Survival
  Copy number: High Copy
Gene/Insert
  Cloning method: Gateway Cloning
  Sequencing primers: 5′ AGCAGAATACGCCCATCG; 3′ TAGAAGGCACAGTCGAGGCT
Terms and licenses: Academic/Nonprofit Terms; Industry Terms: Not Available to Industry
How to cite: pcDNA3.1 PA-mCit-GW was a gift from Erich Wanker (Addgene plasmid # 113448 ; http://n2t.net/addgene:113448 ; RRID:Addgene_113448)
