[The description below was written by a language model from this plasmid's Addgene catalogue record and pLannotate feature annotations shown in this document.]
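Description:
pcDNA3.1 PA-mCit-GW is an empty Gateway destination vector built on the pcDNA3.1 mammalian expression backbone, designed to place a Protein A–mCitrine tag at the N-terminus of any open reading frame transferred into it. In E. coli it replicates from a high-copy ColE1/pUC-type origin and carries an ampicillin resistance gene on the backbone plus a chloramphenicol resistance gene inside the Gateway cassette. Because that cassette also encodes the gyrase toxin CcdB, the unrecombined plasmid must be maintained in a ccdB-tolerant strain. An f1 origin is also present. For mammalian cells, an SV40 promoter drives a neomycin phosphotransferase gene with an SV40 polyadenylation signal, allowing G418 selection of stable transfectants.

The expression unit consists of the CMV immediate-early enhancer and promoter (followed by a T7 promoter), two IgG-binding units of Staphylococcus aureus protein A, the yellow fluorescent protein mCitrine, and then the attR1–CmR–ccdB–attR2 cassette, terminated by the bovine growth hormone polyadenylation signal. An LR recombination with an entry clone replaces the CmR/ccdB segment with the gene of interest, placing it downstream of the tag, and loss of ccdB provides counter-selection for recombinants in standard strains. The resulting fusion protein is fluorescent and can be captured on immunoglobulin through the Protein A domains. The associated publication describes a double-readout bioluminescence-based two-hybrid method for quantitatively mapping protein–protein interactions in mammalian cells, though the record does not spell out the exact role of this tag in that assay. The two annotated sequence records, a depositor sequence and a sequencing-derived one, differ by only a few bases in length and show the same feature layout.
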