Features (pLannotate 1.2.2; 29 found; start..end, strand, type, name):
     28..80      -  misc_feature   bom (fragment): basis of mobility region from pBR322
    235..614     +  enhancer       CMV enhancer: human cytomegalovirus immediate early enhancer
    615..818     +  promoter       CMV promoter: human cytomegalovirus (CMV) immediate early promoter
    814..847     +  LTR            5' LTR (truncated) (fragment): truncated 5' long terminal repeat (LTR) from HIV-1
    863..881     +  promoter       T7 promoter: promoter for bacteriophage T7 RNA polymerase
    907..1080    +  CDS            ProtA: IgG-binding unit of Staphylococcus aureus protein A
   1084..1254    +  CDS            ProtA: IgG-binding unit of Staphylococcus aureus protein A
   1288..1992    +  CDS            mCitrine: mCitrine is a basic (constitutively fluorescent) yellow fluorescent protein published in 2001, derived from Aequorea victoria.
   1978..2102    +  protein_bind   attR1: mutant version of attR; recombination site for the Gateway® LR reaction LR Clonase™
   2127..2157    +  promoter       lac UV5 promoter: E. coli lac promoter with an "up" mutation
   2181..2210    +  promoter       cat promoter (fragment): promoter of the E. coli cat gene encoding chloramphenicol acetyltransferase
   2211..2870    +  CDS            CmR: chloramphenicol acetyltransferase; cat; confers resistance to chloramphenicol
   3049..3207    +  CDS            ccdA (fragment): CCDA_ECO57 - Also known as H, letA. Experimental evidence at protein level: Swiss-Prot protein existence level 1. Antitoxin component of a type II toxin-antitoxin (TA) system which inhibits the post-segregational killing (PSK) of plasmid-free cells, also referred to as a plasmid addiction system. Binds to and blocks the activity of CcdB; will also remove bound CcdB protein from the CcdB-GyrA complex by forming a CcdA-CcdB complex, a process termed rejuvenation. Functions as a transcriptional corepressor for the ccdAB operon, repression also requires CcdB (By similarity). From Escherichia coli
   3212..3514    +  CDS            ccdB: CCDB_ECOLI - Also known as G, letB, letD. Experimental evidence at protein level: Swiss-Prot protein existence level 1. Toxic component of a type II toxin-antitoxin (TA) system, functioning in plasmid maintainence. Responsible for the post- segregational killing (PSK) of plasmid-free cells, also referred to as a plasmid addiction system. Half-life of over 2 hours. Cell killing by CcdB is accompanied by filamentation, defects in chromosome and plasmid segregation, defects in cell division, formation of anucleate cells, decreased DNA synthesis and plasmid loss. Interferes with the activity of DN
   3558..3682    -  protein_bind   attR2: mutant version of attR; recombination site for the Gateway® LR reaction LR Clonase™
   3730..3954    +  polyA_signal   bGH poly(A) signal: bovine growth hormone polyadenylation signal
   3958..3979    +  promoter       SV40 promoter (fragment): SV40 enhancer and early promoter
   4000..4428    +  rep_origin     f1 ori (sequence partly withheld): f1 bacteriophage origin of replication; arrow indicates direction of (+) strand synthesis
   4442..4771    +  promoter       SV40 promoter: SV40 enhancer and early promoter
   4838..5629    +  CDS            neo: KKA2_KLEPN - Also known as kan, nptII. Experimental evidence at protein level: Swiss-Prot protein existence level 1. Resistance to kanamycin, neomycin, paromomycin, ribostamycin, butirosin and gentamicin B. From Klebsiella pneumoniae.
   5653..5811    +  CDS            ble (fragment): BLE_KLEPN - Experimental evidence at protein level: Swiss-Prot protein existence level 1. Binding protein with a strong affinity to the bleomycin family of antibiotics. Binds to CL990; an antimitotic-antibiotic compound. From Klebsiella pneumoniae.
   5806..5927    +  polyA_signal   SV40 poly(A) signal: SV40 polyadenylation signal
   6000..6016    -  protein_bind   lac operator: The lac repressor binds to the lac operator to inhibit transcription in E. coli. This inhibition can be relieved by adding lactose or isopropyl-β-D-thiogalactopyranoside (IPTG). lac repressor encoded by lacI
   6024..6054    -  promoter       lac promoter: promoter for the E. coli lac operon
   6069..6090    -  protein_bind   CAP binding site: CAP binding activates transcription in the presence of cAMP. E. coli catabolite activator protein
   6103..6195    -  CDS            lacI (fragment): lac repressor; lacI; The lac repressor binds to the lac operator to inhibit transcription in E. coli. This inhibition can be relieved by adding lactose or isopropyl-β-D-thiogalactopyranoside (IPTG).
   6378..6963    -  rep_origin     ori: high-copy-number ColE1/pMB1/pBR322/pUC origin of replication
   7134..7994    -  CDS            AmpR: β-lactamase; bla; confers resistance to ampicillin, carbenicillin, and related antibiotics
   7995..8099    -  promoter       AmpR promoter: bla
>Addgene plasmid #113448 | pcDNA3.1 PA-mCit-GW | depositor full sequence | sequence record 214029 | pcDNA3.1 PA-mCit-GW sequence 8130 bps
GACGGATCGGGAGATCTCCCGATCCCCTATGGTGCACTCTCAGTACAATCTGCTCTGATGCCGCATAGTT
AAGCCAGTATCTGCTCCCTGCTTGTGTGTTGGAGGTCGCTGAGTAGTGCGCGAGCAAAATTTAAGCTACA
ACAAGGCAAGGCTTGACCGACAATTGCATGAAGAATCTGCTTAGGGTTAGGCGTTTTGCGCTGCTTCGCG
ATGTACGGGCCAGATATACGCGTTGACATTGATTATTGACTAGTTATTAATAGTAATCAATTACGGGGTC
ATTAGTTCATAGCCCATATATGGAGTTCCGCGTTACATAACTTACGGTAAATGGCCCGCCTGGCTGACCG
CCCAACGACCCCCGCCCATTGACGTCAATAATGACGTATGTTCCCATAGTAACGCCAATAGGGACTTTCC
ATTGACGTCAATGGGTGGAGTATTTACGGTAAACTGCCCACTTGGCAGTACATCAAGTGTATCATATGCC
AAGTACGCCCCCTATTGACGTCAATGACGGTAAATGGCCCGCCTGGCATTATGCCCAGTACATGACCTTA
TGGGACTTTCCTACTTGGCAGTACATCTACGTATTAGTCATCGCTATTACCATGGTGATGCGGTTTTGGC
AGTACATCAATGGGCGTGGATAGCGGTTTGACTCACGGGGATTTCCAAGTCTCCACCCCATTGACGTCAA
TGGGAGTTTGTTTTGGCACCAAAATCAACGGGACTTTCCAAAATGTCGTAACAACTCCGCCCCATTGACG
CAAATGGGCGGTAGGCGTGTACGGTGGGAGGTCTATATAAGCAGAGCTCTCTGGCTAACTAGAGAACCCA
CTGCTTACTGGCTTATCGAAATTAATACGACTCACTATAGGGAGACCCAAGCTGGCTAGCACCATGGTGG
ACAACAAATTCAACAAAGAACAACAAAACGCGTTCTATGAGATCTTACATTTACCTAACTTAAACGAAGA
ACAACGAAACGCCTTCATCCAAAGTTTAAAAGATGACCCAAGCCAAAGCGCTAACCTTTTAGCAGAAGCT
AAAAAGCTAAATGATGCTCAGGCGCCGAAAGTAGACAACAAATTCAACAAAGAACAACAAAACGCGTTCT
ATGAGATCTTACATTTACCTAACTTAAACGAAGAACAACGAAACGCCTTCATCCAAAGTTTAAAAGATGA
CCCAAGCCAAAGCGCTAACCTTTTAGCAGAAGCTAAAAAGCTAAATGGTGCTCAGGCGCCGAAAGTAGAC
GCGAACTCGGAATTCGGCTCGGGCTCGGTATCGAAAGGTGAAGAGCTGTTTACTGGCGTCGTGCCCATTT
TGGTGGAACTTGACGGTGACGTGAACGGTCACAAATTCTCAGTCTCGGGAGAAGGCGAGGGGGACGCGAC
ATATGGGAAACTCACACTGAAGTTCATCTGCACGACTGGAAAGCTGCCTGTCCCTTGGCCTACACTCGTC
ACGACGTTCGGTTATGGTTTGATGTGTTTCGCAAGATATCCTGACCACATGAAACAGCATGATTTCTTTA
AGAGCGCCATGCCCGAAGGTTATGTCCAGGAGAGGACTATCTTCTTTAAGGACGATGGGAACTACAAGAC
TCGGGCAGAGGTGAAATTTGAGGGGGACACGCTTGTGAATAGAATCGAACTCAAAGGCATCGATTTCAAG
GAGGATGGAAACATTCTCGGACACAAACTTGAGTACAATTACAACAGCCACAACGTGTATATCATGGCGG
ACAAACAGAAGAATGGAATCAAAGTGAACTTCAAGATCAGACACAATATCGAAGATGGGTCAGTGCAGCT
GGCTGATCATTACCAGCAGAATACGCCCATCGGGGACGGTCCAGTCTTGTTGCCGGATAACCACTACCTT
TCATACCAGTCGAAGTTGTCCAAAGACCCCAACGAGAAGAGGGATCACATGGTGCTTCTTGAATTTGTCA
CAGCCGCTGGTAAGCTTACAAGTTTGTACAAAAAAGCTGAACGAGAAACGTAAAATGATATAAATATCAA
TATATTAAATTAGATTTTGCATAAAAAACAGACTACATAATACTGTAAAACACAACATATCCAGTCACTA
TGGCGGCCGCATTAGGCACCCCAGGCTTTACACTTTATGCTTCCGGCTCGTATAATGTGTGGATTTTGAG
TTAGGATCCGTCGAGATTTTCAGGAGCTAAGGAAGCTAAAATGGAGAAAAAAATCACTGGATATACCACC
GTTGATATATCCCAATGGCATCGTAAAGAACATTTTGAGGCATTTCAGTCAGTTGCTCAATGTACCTATA
ACCAGACCGTTCAGCTGGATATTACGGCCTTTTTAAAGACCGTAAAGAAAAATAAGCACAAGTTTTATCC
GGCCTTTATTCACATTCTTGCCCGCCTGATGAATGCTCATCCGGAATTCCGTATGGCAATGAAAGACGGT
GAGCTGGTGATATGGGATAGTGTTCACCCTTGTTACACCGTTTTCCATGAGCAAACTGAAACGTTTTCAT
CGCTCTGGAGTGAATACCACGACGATTTCCGGCAGTTTCTACACATATATTCGCAAGATGTGGCGTGTTA
CGGTGAAAACCTGGCCTATTTCCCTAAAGGGTTTATTGAGAATATGTTTTTCGTCTCAGCCAATCCCTGG
GTGAGTTTCACCAGTTTTGATTTAAACGTGGCCAATATGGACAACTTCTTCGCCCCCGTTTTCACCATGG
GCAAATATTATACGCAAGGCGACAAGGTGCTGATGCCGCTGGCGATTCAGGTTCATCATGCCGTCTGTGA
TGGCTTCCATGTCGGCAGAATGCTTAATGAATTACAACAGTACTGCGATGAGTGGCAGGGCGGGGCGTAA
TCTAGAGGATCCGGCTTACTAAAAGCCAGATAACAGTATGCGTATTTGCGCGCTGATTTTTGCGGTATAA
GAATATATACTGATATGTATACCCGAAGTATGTCAAAAAGAGGTGTGCTATGAAGCAGCGTATTACAGTG
ACAGTTGACAGCGACAGCTATCAGTTGCTCAAGGCATATATGATGTCAATATCTCCGGTCTGGTAAGCAC
AACCATGCAGAATGAAGCCCGTCGTCTGCGTGCCGAACGCTGGAAAGCGGAAAATCAGGAAGGGATGGCT
GAGGTCGCCCGGTTTATTGAAATGAACGGCTCTTTTGCTGACGAGAACAGGGACTGGTGAAATGCAGTTT
AAGGTTTACACCTATAAAAGAGAGAGCCGTTATCGTCTGTTTGTGGATGTACAGAGTGATATTATTGACA
CGCCCGGGCGACGGATGGTGATCCCCCTGGCCAGTGCACGTCTGCTGTCAGATAAAGTCTCCCGTGAACT
TTACCCGGTGGTGCATATCGGGGATGAAAGCTGGCGCATGATGACCACCGATATGGCCAGTGTGCCGGTC
TCCGTTATCGGGGAAGAAGTGGCTGATCTCAGCCACCGCGAAAATGACATCAAAAACGCCATTAACCTGA
TGTTCTGGGGAATATAAATGTCAGGCTCCCTTATACACAGCCAGTCTGCAGGTCGACCATAGTGACTGGA
TATGTTGTGTTTTACAGTATTATGTAGTCTGTTTTTTATGCAAAATCTAATTTAATATATTGATATTTAT
ATCATTTTACGTTTCTCGTTCAGCTTTCTTGTACAAAGTGGTGTAACTCGAGTCTAGAGGGCCCGTTTAA
ACCCGCTGATCAGCCTCGACTGTGCCTTCTAGTTGCCAGCCATCTGTTGTTTGCCCCTCCCCCGTGCCTT
CCTTGACCCTGGAAGGTGCCACTCCCACTGTCCTTTCCTAATAAAATGAGGAAATTGCATCGCATTGTCT
GAGTAGGTGTCATTCTATTCTGGGGGGTGGGGTGGGGCAGGACAGCAAGGGGGAGGATTGGGAAGACAAT
AGCAGGCATGCTGGGGATGCGGTGGGCTCTATGGCTTCTGAGGCGGAAAGAACCAGCTGGGGCTCTAGGG
GGTATCCCC
[124 nt withheld, positions 4000-4123]
C
[91 nt withheld, positions 4125-4215]
A
[49 nt withheld, positions 4217-4265]
CCTTTGACGTTGGAGTCCACGTTCTTT
[37 nt withheld, positions 4293-4329]
ACCCTATCTCGGTCTATTCTTTTGATTTATAAGGGATTTTGCCGATTTCGGCCTATTGGTTAAAAAATGA
GCTGATTTAACAAAAATTTAACGCGAATTAATTCTGTGGAATGTGTGTCAGTTAGGGTGTGGAAAGTCCC
CAGGCTCCCCAGCAGGCAGAAGTATGCAAAGCATGCATCTCAATTAGTCAGCAACCAGGTGTGGAAAGTC
CCCAGGCTCCCCAGCAGGCAGAAGTATGCAAAGCATGCATCTCAATTAGTCAGCAACCATAGTCCCGCCC
CTAACTCCGCCCATCCCGCCCCTAACTCCGCCCAGTTCCGCCCATTCTCCGCCCCATGGCTGACTAATTT
TTTTTATTTATGCAGAGGCCGAGGCCGCCTCTGCCTCTGAGCTATTCCAGAAGTAGTGAGGAGGCTTTTT
TGGAGGCCTAGGCTTTTGCAAAAAGCTCCCGGGAGCTTGTATATCCATTTTCGGATCTGATCAAGAGACA
GGATGAGGATCGTTTCGCATGATTGAACAAGATGGATTGCACGCAGGTTCTCCGGCCGCTTGGGTGGAGA
GGCTATTCGGCTATGACTGGGCACAACAGACAATCGGCTGCTCTGATGCCGCCGTGTTCCGGCTGTCAGC
GCAGGGGCGCCCGGTTCTTTTTGTCAAGACCGACCTGTCCGGTGCCCTGAATGAACTGCAGGACGAGGCA
GCGCGGCTATCGTGGCTGGCCACGACGGGCGTTCCTTGCGCAGCTGTGCTCGACGTTGTCACTGAAGCGG
GAAGGGACTGGCTGCTATTGGGCGAAGTGCCGGGGCAGGATCTCCTGTCATCTCACCTTGCTCCTGCCGA
GAAAGTATCCATCATGGCTGATGCAATGCGGCGGCTGCATACGCTTGATCCGGCTACCTGCCCATTCGAC
CACCAAGCGAAACATCGCATCGAGCGAGCACGTACTCGGATGGAAGCCGGTCTTGTCGATCAGGATGATC
TGGACGAAGAGCATCAGGGGCTCGCGCCAGCCGAACTGTTCGCCAGGCTCAAGGCGCGCATGCCCGACGG
CGAGGATCTCGTCGTGACCCATGGCGATGCCTGCTTGCCGAATATCATGGTGGAAAATGGCCGCTTTTCT
GGATTCATCGACTGTGGCCGGCTGGGTGTGGCGGACCGCTATCAGGACATAGCGTTGGCTACCCGTGATA
TTGCTGAAGAGCTTGGCGGCGAATGGGCTGACCGCTTCCTCGTGCTTTACGGTATCGCCGCTCCCGATTC
GCAGCGCATCGCCTTCTATCGCCTTCTTGACGAGTTCTTCTGAGCGGGACTCTGGGGTTCGAAATGACCG
ACCAAGCGACGCCCAACCTGCCATCACGAGATTTCGATTCCACCGCCGCCTTCTATGAAAGGTTGGGCTT
CGGAATCGTTTTCCGGGACGCCGGCTGGATGATCCTCCAGCGCGGGGATCTCATGCTGGAGTTCTTCGCC
CACCCCAACTTGTTTATTGCAGCTTATAATGGTTACAAATAAAGCAATAGCATCACAAATTTCACAAATA
AAGCATTTTTTTCACTGCATTCTAGTTGTGGTTTGTCCAAACTCATCAATGTATCTTATCATGTCTGTAT
ACCGTCGACCTCTAGCTAGAGCTTGGCGTAATCATGGTCATAGCTGTTTCCTGTGTGAAATTGTTATCCG
CTCACAATTCCACACAACATACGAGCCGGAAGCATAAAGTGTAAAGCCTGGGGTGCCTAATGAGTGAGCT
AACTCACATTAATTGCGTTGCGCTCACTGCCCGCTTTCCAGTCGGGAAACCTGTCGTGCCAGCTGCATTA
ATGAATCGGCCAACGCGCGGGGAGAGGCGGTTTGCGTATTGGGCGCTCTTCCGCTTCCTCGCTCACTGAC
TCGCTGCGCTCGGTCGTTCGGCTGCGGCGAGCGGTATCAGCTCACTCAAAGGCGGTAATACGGTTATCCA
CAGAATCAGGGGATAACGCAGGAAAGAACATGTGAGCAAAAGGCCAGCAAAAGGCCAGGAACCGTAAAAA
GGCCGCGTTGCTGGCGTTTTTCCATAGGCTCCGCCCCCCTGACGAGCATCACAAAAATCGACGCTCAAGT
CAGAGGTGGCGAAACCCGACAGGACTATAAAGATACCAGGCGTTTCCCCCTGGAAGCTCCCTCGTGCGCT
CTCCTGTTCCGACCCTGCCGCTTACCGGATACCTGTCCGCCTTTCTCCCTTCGGGAAGCGTGGCGCTTTC
TCATAGCTCACGCTGTAGGTATCTCAGTTCGGTGTAGGTCGTTCGCTCCAAGCTGGGCTGTGTGCACGAA
CCCCCCGTTCAGCCCGACCGCTGCGCCTTATCCGGTAACTATCGTCTTGAGTCCAACCCGGTAAGACACG
ACTTATCGCCACTGGCAGCAGCCACTGGTAACAGGATTAGCAGAGCGAGGTATGTAGGCGGTGCTACAGA
GTTCTTGAAGTGGTGGCCTAACTACGGCTACACTAGAAGAACAGTATTTGGTATCTGCGCTCTGCTGAAG
CCAGTTACCTTCGGAAAAAGAGTTGGTAGCTCTTGATCCGGCAAACAAACCACCGCTGGTAGCGGTTTTT
TTGTTTGCAAGCAGCAGATTACGCGCAGAAAAAAAGGATCTCAAGAAGATCCTTTGATCTTTTCTACGGG
GTCTGACGCTCAGTGGAACGAAAACTCACGTTAAGGGATTTTGGTCATGAGATTATCAAAAAGGATCTTC
ACCTAGATCCTTTTAAATTAAAAATGAAGTTTTAAATCAATCTAAAGTATATATGAGTAAACTTGGTCTG
ACAGTTACCAATGCTTAATCAGTGAGGCACCTATCTCAGCGATCTGTCTATTTCGTTCATCCATAGTTGC
CTGACTCCCCGTCGTGTAGATAACTACGATACGGGAGGGCTTACCATCTGGCCCCAGTGCTGCAATGATA
CCGCGAGACCCACGCTCACCGGCTCCAGATTTATCAGCAATAAACCAGCCAGCCGGAAGGGCCGAGCGCA
GAAGTGGTCCTGCAACTTTATCCGCCTCCATCCAGTCTATTAATTGTTGCCGGGAAGCTAGAGTAAGTAG
TTCGCCAGTTAATAGTTTGCGCAACGTTGTTGCCATTGCTACAGGCATCGTGGTGTCACGCTCGTCGTTT
GGTATGGCTTCATTCAGCTCCGGTTCCCAACGATCAAGGCGAGTTACATGATCCCCCATGTTGTGCAAAA
AAGCGGTTAGCTCCTTCGGTCCTCCGATCGTTGTCAGAAGTAAGTTGGCCGCAGTGTTATCACTCATGGT
TATGGCAGCACTGCATAATTCTCTTACTGTCATGCCATCCGTAAGATGCTTTTCTGTGACTGGTGAGTAC
TCAACCAAGTCATTCTGAGAATAGTGTATGCGGCGACCGAGTTGCTCTTGCCCGGCGTCAATACGGGATA
ATACCGCGCCACATAGCAGAACTTTAAAAGTGCTCATCATTGGAAAACGTTCTTCGGGGCGAAAACTCTC
AAGGATCTTACCGCTGTTGAGATCCAGTTCGATGTAACCCACTCGTGCACCCAACTGATCTTCAGCATCT
TTTACTTTCACCAGCGTTTCTGGGTGAGCAAAAACAGGAAGGCAAAATGCCGCAAAAAAGGGAATAAGGG
CGACACGGAAATGTTGAATACTCATACTCTTCCTTTTTCAATATTATTGAAGCATTTATCAGGGTTATTG
TCTCATGAGCGGATACATATTTGAATGTATTTAGAAAAATAAACAAATAGGGGTTCCGCGCACATTTCCC
CGAAAAGTGCCACCTGACGTC
