Features (pLannotate 1.2.2; 29 found; start..end, strand, type, name):
    146..525     +  enhancer       CMV enhancer: human cytomegalovirus immediate early enhancer
    526..729     +  promoter       CMV promoter: human cytomegalovirus (CMV) immediate early promoter
    725..758     +  LTR            5' LTR (truncated) (fragment): truncated 5' long terminal repeat (LTR) from HIV-1
    774..792     +  promoter       T7 promoter: promoter for bacteriophage T7 RNA polymerase
    818..991     +  CDS            ProtA: IgG-binding unit of Staphylococcus aureus protein A
    995..1165    +  CDS            ProtA: IgG-binding unit of Staphylococcus aureus protein A
   1199..1903    +  CDS            mCitrine: mCitrine is a basic (constitutively fluorescent) yellow fluorescent protein published in 2001, derived from Aequorea victoria.
   1889..2013    +  protein_bind   attR1: mutant version of attR; recombination site for the Gateway® LR reaction LR Clonase™
   2038..2068    +  promoter       lac UV5 promoter: E. coli lac promoter with an "up" mutation
   2092..2121    +  promoter       cat promoter (fragment): promoter of the E. coli cat gene encoding chloramphenicol acetyltransferase
   2122..2802    +  CDS            CmR: chloramphenicol acetyltransferase confers resistance to chloramphenicol
   2959..3117    +  CDS            ccdA (fragment): CCDA_ECO57 - Also known as H, letA. Experimental evidence at protein level: Swiss-Prot protein existence level 1. Antitoxin component of a type II toxin-antitoxin (TA) system which inhibits the post-segregational killing (PSK) of plasmid-free cells, also referred to as a plasmid addiction system. Binds to and blocks the activity of CcdB; will also remove bound CcdB protein from the CcdB-GyrA complex by forming a CcdA-CcdB complex, a process termed rejuvenation. Functions as a transcriptional corepressor for the ccdAB operon, repression also requires CcdB (By similarity). From Escherichia coli
   3122..3427    +  CDS            ccdB: CcdB, a bacterial toxin that poisons DNA gyrase; ccdB; Plasmids containing the ccdB gene cannot be propagated in standard E. coli strains.
   3468..3592    -  protein_bind   attR2: mutant version of attR; recombination site for the Gateway® LR reaction LR Clonase™
   3640..3751    +  polyA_signal   bGH poly(A) signal: bovine growth hormone polyadenylation signal
   3858..3879    +  promoter       SV40 promoter (fragment): SV40 enhancer and early promoter
   3900..4328    +  rep_origin     f1 ori (sequence partly withheld): f1 bacteriophage origin of replication; arrow indicates direction of (+) strand synthesis
   4342..4671    +  promoter       SV40 promoter: SV40 enhancer and early promoter
   4738..5529    +  CDS            neo: KKA2_KLEPN - Also known as kan, nptII. Experimental evidence at protein level: Swiss-Prot protein existence level 1. Resistance to kanamycin, neomycin, paromomycin, ribostamycin, butirosin and gentamicin B. From Klebsiella pneumoniae.
   5553..5711    +  CDS            ble (fragment): BLE_KLEPN - Experimental evidence at protein level: Swiss-Prot protein existence level 1. Binding protein with a strong affinity to the bleomycin family of antibiotics. Binds to CL990; an antimitotic-antibiotic compound. From Klebsiella pneumoniae.
   5706..5827    +  polyA_signal   SV40 poly(A) signal: SV40 polyadenylation signal
   5900..5916    -  protein_bind   lac operator: The lac repressor binds to the lac operator to inhibit transcription in E. coli. This inhibition can be relieved by adding lactose or isopropyl-β-D-thiogalactopyranoside (IPTG). lac repressor encoded by lacI
   5924..5954    -  promoter       lac promoter: promoter for the E. coli lac operon
   5969..5990    -  protein_bind   CAP binding site: CAP binding activates transcription in the presence of cAMP. E. coli catabolite activator protein
   6003..6095    -  CDS            lacI (fragment): lac repressor; lacI; The lac repressor binds to the lac operator to inhibit transcription in E. coli. This inhibition can be relieved by adding lactose or isopropyl-β-D-thiogalactopyranoside (IPTG).
   6278..6866    -  rep_origin     ori: high-copy-number ColE1/pMB1/pBR322/pUC origin of replication
   7037..7897    -  CDS            AmpR: β-lactamase; bla; confers resistance to ampicillin, carbenicillin, and related antibiotics
   7898..8002    -  promoter       AmpR promoter: bla
   8061..8113    -  misc_feature   bom (fragment): basis of mobility region from pBR322
>Addgene plasmid #113448 | pcDNA3.1 PA-mCit-GW | addgene full sequence | sequence record 220639 | Addgene NGS Result
GCTTGTGTGTTGGAGGTCGCTGAGTAGTGCGCGAGCAAAATTTAAGCTACAACAAGGCAAGGCTTGACCG
ACAATTGCATGAAGAATCTGCTTAGGGTTAGGCGTTTTGCGCTGCTTCGCGATGTACGGGCCAGATATAC
GCGTTGACATTGATTATTGACTAGTTATTAATAGTAATCAATTACGGGGTCATTAGTTCATAGCCCATAT
ATGGAGTTCCGCGTTACATAACTTACGGTAAATGGCCCGCCTGGCTGACCGCCCAACGACCCCCGCCCAT
TGACGTCAATAATGACGTATGTTCCCATAGTAACGCCAATAGGGACTTTCCATTGACGTCAATGGGTGGA
GTATTTACGGTAAACTGCCCACTTGGCAGTACATCAAGTGTATCATATGCCAAGTACGCCCCCTATTGAC
GTCAATGACGGTAAATGGCCCGCCTGGCATTATGCCCAGTACATGACCTTATGGGACTTTCCTACTTGGC
AGTACATCTACGTATTAGTCATCGCTATTACCATGGTGATGCGGTTTTGGCAGTACATCAATGGGCGTGG
ATAGCGGTTTGACTCACGGGGATTTCCAAGTCTCCACCCCATTGACGTCAATGGGAGTTTGTTTTGGCAC
CAAAATCAACGGGACTTTCCAAAATGTCGTAACAACTCCGCCCCATTGACGCAAATGGGCGGTAGGCGTG
TACGGTGGGAGGTCTATATAAGCAGAGCTCTCTGGCTAACTAGAGAACCCACTGCTTACTGGCTTATCGA
AATTAATACGACTCACTATAGGGAGACCCAAGCTGGCTAGCACCATGGTGGACAACAAATTCAACAAAGA
ACAACAAAACGCGTTCTATGAGATCTTACATTTACCTAACTTAAACGAAGAACAACGAAACGCCTTCATC
CAAAGTTTAAAAGATGACCCAAGCCAAAGCGCTAACCTTTTAGCAGAAGCTAAAAAGCTAAATGATGCTC
AGGCGCCGAAAGTAGACAACAAATTCAACAAAGAACAACAAAACGCGTTCTATGAGATCTTACATTTACC
TAACTTAAACGAAGAACAACGAAACGCCTTCATCCAAAGTTTAAAAGATGACCCAAGCCAAAGCGCTAAC
CTTTTAGCAGAAGCTAAAAAGCTAAATGGTGCTCAGGCGCCGAAAGTAGACGCGAACTCGGAATTCGGCT
CGGGCTCGGTATCGAAAGGTGAAGAGCTGTTTACTGGCGTCGTGCCCATTTTGGTGGAACTTGACGGTGA
CGTGAACGGTCACAAATTCTCAGTCTCGGGAGAAGGCGAGGGGGACGCGACATATGGGAAACTCACACTG
AAGTTCATCTGCACGACTGGAAAGCTGCCTGTCCCTTGGCCTACACTCGTCACGACGTTCGGTTATGGTT
TGATGTGTTTCGCAAGATATCCTGACCACATGAAACAGCATGATTTCTTTAAGAGCGCCATGCCCGAAGG
TTATGTCCAGGAGAGGACTATCTTCTTTAAGGACGATGGGAACTACAAGACTCGGGCAGAGGTGAAATTT
GAGGGGGACACGCTTGTGAATAGAATCGAACTCAAAGGCATCGATTTCAAGGAGGATGGAAACATTCTCG
GACACAAACTTGAGTACAATTACAACAGCCACAACGTGTATATCATGGCGGACAAACAGAAGAATGGAAT
CAAAGTGAACTTCAAGATCAGACACAATATCGAAGATGGGTCAGTGCAGCTGGCTGATCATTACCAGCAG
AATACGCCCATCGGGGACGGTCCAGTCTTGTTGCCGGATAACCACTACCTTTCATACCAGTCGAAGTTGT
CCAAAGACCCCAACGAGAAGAGGGATCACATGGTGCTTCTTGAATTTGTCACAGCCGCTGGTAAGCTTAC
AAGTTTGTACAAAAAAGCTGAACGAGAAACGTAAAATGATATAAATATCAATATATTAAATTAGATTTTG
CATAAAAAACAGACTACATAATACTGTAAAACACAACATATCCAGTCACTATGGCGGCCGCATTAGGCAC
CCCAGGCTTTACACTTTATGCTTCCGGCTCGTATAATGTGTGGATTTTGAGTTAGGATCCGTCGAGATTT
TCAGGAGCTAAGGAAGCTAAAATGGAGAAAAAAATCACTGGATATACCACCGTTGATATATCCCAATGGC
ATCGTAAAGAACATTTTGAGGCATTTCAGTCAGTTGCTCAATGTACCTATAACCAGACCGTTCAGCTGGA
TATTACGGCCTTTTTAAAGACCGTAAAGAAAAATAAGCACAAGTTTTATCCGGCCTTTATTCACATTCTT
GCCCGCCTGATGAATGCTCATCCGGAATTCCGTATGGCAATGAAAGACGGTGAGCTGGTGATATGGGATA
GTGTTCACCCTTGTTACACCGTTTTCCATGAGCAAACTGAAACGTTTTCATCGCTCTGGAGTGAATACCA
CGACGATTTCCGGCAGTTTCTACACATATATTCGCAAGATGTGGCGTGTTACGGTGAAAACCTGGCCTAT
TTCCCTAAAGGGTTTATTGAGAATATGTTTTTCGTCTCAGCCAATCCCTGGGTGAGTTTCACCAGTTTTG
ATTTAAACGTGGCCAATATGGACAACTTCTTCGCCCCCGTTTTCACCATGGGCAAATATTATACGCAAGG
CGACAAGGTGCTGATGCCGCTGGCGATTCAGGTTCATCATGCCGTTTGTGATGGCTTCCATGTCGGCAGA
ATGCTTAATGAATTACAACAGTACTGCGATGAGTGGCAGGCGGGGCGTAATCTAGAGGATCCGGCTTACT
AAAAGCCAGATAACAGTATGCGTATTTGCGCGCTGATTTTTGCGGTATAAGAATATATACTGATATGTAT
ACCCGAAGTATGTCAAAAAGAGGTATGCTATGAAGCAGCGTATTACAGTGACAGTTGACAGCGACAGCTA
TCAGTTGCTCAAGGCATATATGATGTCAATATCTCCGGTCTGGTAAGCACAACCATGCAGAATGAAGCCC
GTCGTCTGCGTGCCGAACGCTGGAAAGCGGAAAATCAGGAAGGGATGGCTGAGGTCGCCCGGTTTATTGA
AATGAACGGCTCTTTTGCTGACGAGAACAGGGGCTGGTGAAATGCAGTTTAAGGTTTACACCTATAAAAG
AGAGAGCCGTTATCGTCTGTTTGTGGATGTACAGAGTGATATTATTGACACGCCCGGGCGACGGATGGTG
ATCCCCCTGGCCAGTGCACGTCTGCTGTCAGATAAAGTCCCCCGTGAACTTTACCCGGTGGTGCATATCG
GGGATGAAAGCTGGCGCATGATGACCACCGATATGGCCAGTGTGCCGGTCTCCGTTATCGGGGAAGAAGT
GGCTGATCTCAGCCACCGCGAAAATGACATCAAAAACGCCATTAACCTGATGTTCTGGGGAATATAAATG
TCAGGCTCCCTTATACACAGCCAGTCTGCAGGTCGACCATAGTGACTGGATATGTTGTGTTTTACAGTAT
TATGTAGTCTGTTTTTTATGCAAAATCTAATTTAATATATTGATATTTATATCATTTTACGTTTCTCGTT
CAGCTTTCTTGTACAAAGTGGTGTAACTCGAGTCTAGAGGGCCCGTTTAAACCCGCTGATCAGCCTCGAC
TGTGCCTTCTAGTTGCCAGCCATCTGTTGTTTGCCCCTCCCCCGTGCCTTCCTTGACCCTGGAAGGTGCC
ACTCCCACTGTCCTTTCCTAATAAAATGAGGAAATTGCATCGCATTGTCTGAGTAGGTGTCATTCTATTC
TGGGGGGTGGGGTGGGGCAGGACAGCAAGGGGGAGGATTGGGCAGGCATGCTGGGGATGCGGTGGGCTCT
ATGGCTTCTGAGGCGGAAAGAACCAGCTGGGGCTCTAGGGGGTATCCCC
[124 nt withheld, positions 3900-4023]
C
[91 nt withheld, positions 4025-4115]
A
[49 nt withheld, positions 4117-4165]
CCTTTGACGTTGGAGTCCACGTTCTTT
[37 nt withheld, positions 4193-4229]
ACCCTATCTCGGTCTATTCTTTTGATTTATAAGGGATTTTGCCGATTTCGGCCTATTGGTTAAAAAATGA
GCTGATTTAACAAAAATTTAACGCGAATTAATTCTGTGGAATGTGTGTCAGTTAGGGTGTGGAAAGTCCC
CAGGCTCCCCAGCAGGCAGAAGTATGCAAAGCATGCATCTCAATTAGTCAGCAACCAGGTGTGGAAAGTC
CCCAGGCTCCCCAGCAGGCAGAAGTATGCAAAGCATGCATCTCAATTAGTCAGCAACCATAGTCCCGCCC
CTAACTCCGCCCATCCCGCCCCTAACTCCGCCCAGTTCCGCCCATTCTCCGCCCCATGGCTGACTAATTT
TTTTTATTTATGCAGAGGCCGAGGCCGCCTCTGCCTCTGAGCTATTCCAGAAGTAGTGAGGAGGCTTTTT
TGGAGGCCTAGGCTTTTGCAAAAAGCTCCCGGGAGCTTGTATATCCATTTTCGGATCTGATCAAGAGACA
GGATGAGGATCGTTTCGCATGATTGAACAAGATGGATTGCACGCAGGTTCTCCGGCCGCTTGGGTGGAGA
GGCTATTCGGCTATGACTGGGCACAACAGACAATCGGCTGCTCTGATGCCGCCGTGTTCCGGCTGTCAGC
GCAGGGGCGCCCGGTTCTTTTTGTCAAGACCGACCTGTCCGGTGCCCTGAATGAACTGCAGGACGAGGCA
GCGCGGCTATCGTGGCTGGCCACGACGGGCGTTCCTTGCGCAGCTGTGCTCGACGTTGTCACTGAAGCGG
GAAGGGACTGGCTGCTATTGGGCGAAGTGCCGGGGCAGGATCTCCTGTCATCTCACCTTGCTCCTGCCGA
GAAAGTATCCATCATGGCTGATGCAATGCGGCGGCTGCATACGCTTGATCCGGCTACCTGCCCATTCGAC
CACCAAGCGAAACATCGCATCGAGCGAGCACGTACTCGGATGGAAGCCGGTCTTGTCGATCAGGATGATC
TGGACGAAGAGCATCAGGGGCTCGCGCCAGCCGAACTGTTCGCCAGGCTCAAGGCGCGCATGCCCGACGG
CGAGGATCTCGTCGTGACCCATGGCGATGCCTGCTTGCCGAATATCATGGTGGAAAATGGCCGCTTTTCT
GGATTCATCGACTGTGGCCGGCTGGGTGTGGCGGACCGCTATCAGGACATAGCGTTGGCTACCCGTGATA
TTGCTGAAGAGCTTGGCGGCGAATGGGCTGACCGCTTCCTCGTGCTTTACGGTATCGCCGCTCCCGATTC
GCAGCGCATCGCCTTCTATCGCCTTCTTGACGAGTTCTTCTGAGCGGGACTCTGGGGTTCGAAATGACCG
ACCAAGCGACGCCCAACCTGCCATCACGAGATTTCGATTCCACCGCCGCCTTCTATGAAAGGTTGGGCTT
CGGAATCGTTTTCCGGGACGCCGGCTGGATGATCCTCCAGCGCGGGGATCTCATGCTGGAGTTCTTCGCC
CACCCCAACTTGTTTATTGCAGCTTATAATGGTTACAAATAAAGCAATAGCATCACAAATTTCACAAATA
AAGCATTTTTTTCACTGCATTCTAGTTGTGGTTTGTCCAAACTCATCAATGTATCTTATCATGTCTGTAT
ACCGTCGACCTCTAGCTAGAGCTTGGCGTAATCATGGTCATAGCTGTTTCCTGTGTGAAATTGTTATCCG
CTCACAATTCCACACAACATACGAGCCGGAAGCATAAAGTGTAAAGCCTGGGGTGCCTAATGAGTGAGCT
AACTCACATTAATTGCGTTGCGCTCACTGCCCGCTTTCCAGTCGGGAAACCTGTCGTGCCAGCTGCATTA
ATGAATCGGCCAACGCGCGGGGAGAGGCGGTTTGCGTATTGGGCGCTCTTCCGCTTCCTCGCTCACTGAC
TCGCTGCGCTCGGTCGTTCGGCTGCGGCGAGCGGTATCAGCTCACTCAAAGGCGGTAATACGGTTATCCA
CAGAATCAGGGGATAACGCAGGAAAGAACATGTGAGCAAAAGGCCAGCAAAAGGCCAGGAACCGTAAAAA
GGCCGCGTTGCTGGCGTTTTTCCATAGGCTCCGCCCCCCTGACGAGCATCACAAAAATCGACGCTCAAGT
CAGAGGTGGCGAAACCCGACAGGACTATAAAGATACCAGGCGTTTCCCCCTGGAAGCTCCCTCGTGCGCT
CTCCTGTTCCGACCCTGCCGCTTACCGGATACCTGTCCGCCTTTCTCCCTTCGGGAAGCGTGGCGCTTTC
TCATAGCTCACGCTGTAGGTATCTCAGTTCGGTGTAGGTCGTTCGCTCCAAGCTGGGCTGTGTGCACGAA
CCCCCCGTTCAGCCCGACCGCTGCGCCTTATCCGGTAACTATCGTCTTGAGTCCAACCCGGTAAGACACG
ACTTATCGCCACTGGCAGCAGCCACTGGTAACAGGATTAGCAGAGCGAGGTATGTAGGCGGTGCTACAGA
GTTCTTGAAGTGGTGGCCTAACTACGGCTACACTAGAAGAACAGTATTTGGTATCTGCGCTCTGCTGAAG
CCAGTTACCTTCGGAAAAAGAGTTGGTAGCTCTTGATCCGGCAAACAAACCACCGCTGGTAGCGGTGGTT
TTTTTGTTTGCAAGCAGCAGATTACGCGCAGAAAAAAAGGATCTCAAGAAGATCCTTTGATCTTTTCTAC
GGGGTCTGACGCTCAGTGGAACGAAAACTCACGTTAAGGGATTTTGGTCATGAGATTATCAAAAAGGATC
TTCACCTAGATCCTTTTAAATTAAAAATGAAGTTTTAAATCAATCTAAAGTATATATGAGTAAACTTGGT
CTGACAGTTACCAATGCTTAATCAGTGAGGCACCTATCTCAGCGATCTGTCTATTTCGTTCATCCATAGT
TGCCTGACTCCCCGTCGTGTAGATAACTACGATACGGGAGGGCTTACCATCTGGCCCCAGTGCTGCAATG
ATACCGCGAGACCCACGCTCACCGGCTCCAGATTTATCAGCAATAAACCAGCCAGCCGGAAGGGCCGAGC
GCAGAAGTGGTCCTGCAACTTTATCCGCCTCCATCCAGTCTATTAATTGTTGCCGGGAAGCTAGAGTAAG
TAGTTCGCCAGTTAATAGTTTGCGCAACGTTGTTGCCATTGCTACAGGCATCGTGGTGTCACGCTCGTCG
TTTGGTATGGCTTCATTCAGCTCCGGTTCCCAACGATCAAGGCGAGTTACATGATCCCCCATGTTGTGCA
AAAAAGCGGTTAGCTCCTTCGGTCCTCCGATCGTTGTCAGAAGTAAGTTGGCCGCAGTGTTATCACTCAT
GGTTATGGCAGCACTGCATAATTCTCTTACTGTCATGCCATCCGTAAGATGCTTTTCTGTGACTGGTGAG
TACTCAACCAAGTCATTCTGAGAATAGTGTATGCGGCGACCGAGTTGCTCTTGCCCGGCGTCAATACGGG
ATAATACCGCGCCACATAGCAGAACTTTAAAAGTGCTCATCATTGGAAAACGTTCTTCGGGGCGAAAACT
CTCAAGGATCTTACCGCTGTTGAGATCCAGTTCGATGTAACCCACTCGTGCACCCAACTGATCTTCAGCA
TCTTTTACTTTCACCAGCGTTTCTGGGTGAGCAAAAACAGGAAGGCAAAATGCCGCAAAAAAGGGAATAA
GGGCGACACGGAAATGTTGAATACTCATACTCTTCCTTTTTCAATATTATTGAAGCATTTATCAGGGTTA
TTGTCTCATGAGCGGATACATATTTGAATGTATTTAGAAAAATAAACAAATAGGGGTTCCGCGCACATTT
CCCCGAAAAGTGCCACCTGACGTCGACGGATCGGGAGATCTCCCGATCCCCTATGGTGCACTCTCAGTAC
AATCTGCTCTGATGCCGCATAGTTAAGCCAGTATCTGCTCCCT
